Addgene plasmid #248027: pDisplay-hpGRISZ
Purpose: Plasmid for mammalian expression of hpGRISZ (synaptic zinc sensor)
Depositing lab: Huiwang Ai. Depositing organization: University of Virginia. Publication: An Ultraresponsive Green Biosensor for Robust in Vivo Imaging of Synaptic Zinc Dynamics. Zhang H, Kumar M, Correia R, Yang S, Huang W, Soares-Cunha C, Cody PA, Zhang Y, Tian X, Zhao S, Drobizhev M, Rodrigues AJ, Tzounopoulos T, Ai HW. ACS Sens. 2026 Mar 3. doi: 10.1021/acssensors.5c04244. PubMed 41774729.
Backbone
  Vector backbone: pDisplay
  Backbone size w/o insert (bp): 5054
  Total vector size (bp): 6602
  Vector type: Mammalian Expression
Growth in bacteria
  Bacterial resistance: Ampicillin, 100 μg/mL
  Growth temperature: 37°C
  Growth strain: DH5alpha
  Copy number: Unknown
Gene/Insert
  Gene/Insert name: hpGRISZ (alt name: high-performance green indicator for synaptic Zn2+)
  Species: Synthetic
  Promoter: CMV
  Cloning method: Restriction Enzyme; 5′ cloning site BglII (not destroyed); 3′ cloning site SalI (not destroyed)
  Sequencing primers: 5′ n/a
Terms and licenses: Academic/Nonprofit Terms; Industry Terms: Not Available to Industry
Depositor comments: Please visit https://doi.org/10.1101/2025.10.06.680726 for bioRxiv preprint.
How to cite: pDisplay-hpGRISZ was a gift from Huiwang Ai (Addgene plasmid # 248027 ; http://n2t.net/addgene:248027 ; RRID:Addgene_248027)
