[The description below was written by a language model from this plasmid's Addgene catalogue record and pLannotate feature annotations shown in this document.]
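Description:
pDisplay-hpGRISZ is a mammalian expression plasmid built on the pDisplay backbone, designed to present hpGRISZ (high-performance green indicator for synaptic Zn2+), a synthetic, genetically encoded green fluorescent zinc sensor, on the outer surface of transfected cells. It is propagated in E. coli through a high-copy ColE1/pUC-type origin with ampicillin selection (AmpR, β-lactamase), and it also carries an f1 origin. An SV40 promoter-driven NeoR/KanR cassette with an HSV TK polyadenylation signal allows G418 selection of mammalian cells.

In the accepted sequencing record, the CMV enhancer and promoter, followed by a T7 promoter, drive an open reading frame that begins with the mouse Igκ leader peptide, which directs the protein into the secretory pathway. It ends with the PDGFRβ transmembrane domain, which anchors the protein in the plasma membrane, and a bGH poly(A) signal terminates the transcript. Between these elements lies the sensor, cloned between BglII and SalI. The automated annotation detects a GFP-derived coding region, plus short matches labelled torA and Xpress tag that may simply be similarity hits within the engineered sensor. The zinc-binding parts are not identified by the feature table. This arrangement exposes the indicator to the extracellular space, consistent with its stated use for imaging synaptically released zinc.

Two sequence records accompany the entry, and neither matches the catalogue size of 6,602 bp. The 6,312 nt record fits the description. The 6,721 nt record is flagged as an incorrect result, contains steroid receptor fragments rather than the sensor and display elements, and should be disregarded.
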