Features (pLannotate 1.2.2; 21 found; start..end, strand, type, name):
    267..855     +  rep_origin     ori: high-copy-number ColE1/pMB1/pBR322/pUC origin of replication
   1038..1130    +  CDS            lacI (fragment): lac repressor; lacI; The lac repressor binds to the lac operator to inhibit transcription in E. coli. This inhibition can be relieved by adding lactose or isopropyl-β-D-thiogalactopyranoside (IPTG).
   1143..1164    +  protein_bind   CAP binding site: CAP binding activates transcription in the presence of cAMP. E. coli catabolite activator protein
   1179..1209    +  promoter       lac promoter: promoter for the E. coli lac operon
   1217..1233    +  protein_bind   lac operator: The lac repressor binds to the lac operator to inhibit transcription in E. coli. This inhibition can be relieved by adding lactose or isopropyl-β-D-thiogalactopyranoside (IPTG). lac repressor encoded by lacI
   1306..1427    -  polyA_signal   SV40 poly(A) signal: SV40 polyadenylation signal
   1422..1580    -  CDS            ble (fragment): BLE_KLEPN - Experimental evidence at protein level: Swiss-Prot protein existence level 1. Binding protein with a strong affinity to the bleomycin family of antibiotics. Binds to CL990; an antimitotic-antibiotic compound. From Klebsiella pneumoniae.
   1601..2395    -  CDS            NeoR/KanR: aminoglycoside phosphotransferase from Tn5; aph(3')-II (or nptII); confers resistance to neomycin, kanamycin, and G418 (Geneticin®)
   2462..2791    -  promoter       SV40 promoter: SV40 enhancer and early promoter
   2805..3233    -  rep_origin     f1 ori (sequence partly withheld): f1 bacteriophage origin of replication; arrow indicates direction of (+) strand synthesis
   3254..3275    -  promoter       SV40 promoter (fragment): SV40 enhancer and early promoter
   3279..3503    -  polyA_signal   bGH poly(A) signal: bovine growth hormone polyadenylation signal
   3817..4338    -  CDS            nr3c1 (fragment): GCR_ONCMY - Also known as grl. Experimental evidence at protein level: Swiss-Prot protein existence level 1. Receptor for glucocorticoids (GC) (PubMed:7649084, PubMed:8766708). Has a dual mode of action: as a transcription factor that binds to glucocorticoid response elements (GRE), both for nuclear and mitochondrial DNA, and as a modulator of other transcription factors (By similarity). Affects inflammatory responses, cellular proliferation and differentiation in target tissues (By similarity). Involved in chromatin remodeling (By similarity). Plays a role in rapid mRNA degradation by binding
   4471..4665    -  CDS            NR3C2 (fragment): MCR_CHICK - Also known as MLR. Experimental evidence at transcript level: Swiss-Prot protein existence level 2. Receptor for both mineralocorticoids (MC) such as aldosterone and glucocorticoids (GC) such as corticosterone or cortisol. Binds to mineralocorticoid response elements (MRE) and transactivates target genes. The effect of MC is to increase ion and water transport and thus raise extracellular fluid volume and blood pressure and lower potassium levels (By similarity). From Gallus gallus (Chicken).
   4940..4958    -  promoter       T7 promoter: promoter for bacteriophage T7 RNA polymerase
   4974..5007    -  LTR            5' LTR (truncated) (fragment): truncated 5' long terminal repeat (LTR) from HIV-1
   5003..5206    -  promoter       CMV promoter: human cytomegalovirus (CMV) immediate early promoter
   5207..5586    -  enhancer       CMV enhancer: human cytomegalovirus immediate early enhancer
   5741..5793    +  misc_feature   bom (fragment): basis of mobility region from pBR322
   5893..5956    +  promoter       AmpR promoter: bla
   5957..96      +  CDS            AmpR (across the origin): β-lactamase; bla; confers resistance to ampicillin, carbenicillin, and related antibiotics
>Addgene plasmid #248027 | pDisplay-hpGRISZ | addgene full sequence | sequence record 495226 | Incorrect Addgene NGS Result
ATCGTAGTTATCTACACGACGGGGAGTCAGGCAACTATGGATGAACGAAATAGACAGATCGCTGAGATAG
GTGCCTCACTGATTAAGCATTGGTAACTGTCAGACCAAGTTTACTCATATATACTTTAGATTGATTTAAA
ACTTCATTTTTAATTTAAAAGGATCTAGGTGAAGATCCTTTTTGATAATCTCATGACCAAAATCCCTTAA
CGTGAGTTTTCGTTCCACTGAGCGTCAGACCCCGTAGAAAAGATCAAAGGATCTTCTTGAGATCCTTTTT
TTCTGCGCGTAATCTGCTGCTTGCAAACAAAAAAACCACCGCTACCAGCGGTGGTTTGTTTGCCGGATCA
AGAGCTACCAACTCTTTTTCCGAAGGTAACTGGCTTCAGCAGAGCGCAGATACCAAATACTGTTCTTCTA
GTGTAGCCGTAGTTAGGCCACCACTTCAAGAACTCTGTAGCACCGCCTACATACCTCGCTCTGCTAATCC
TGTTACCAGTGGCTGCTGCCAGTGGCGATAAGTCGTGTCTTACCGGGTTGGACTCAAGACGATAGTTACC
GGATAAGGCGCAGCGGTCGGGCTGAACGGGGGGTTCGTGCACACAGCCCAGCTTGGAGCGAACGACCTAC
ACCGAACTGAGATACCTACAGCGTGAGCTATGAGAAAGCGCCACGCTTCCCGAAGGGAGAAAGGCGGACA
GGTATCCGGTAAGCGGCAGGGTCGGAACAGGAGAGCGCACGAGGGAGCTTCCAGGGGGAAACGCCTGGTA
TCTTTATAGTCCTGTCGGGTTTCGCCACCTCTGACTTGAGCGTCGATTTTTGTGATGCTCGTCAGGGGGG
CGGAGCCTATGGAAAAACGCCAGCAACGCGGCCTTTTTACGGTTCCTGGCCTTTTGCTGGCCTTTTGCTC
ACATGTTCTTTCCTGCGTTATCCCCTGATTCTGTGGATAACCGTATTACCGCCTTTGAGTGAGCTGATAC
CGCTCGCCGCAGCCGAACGACCGAGCGCAGCGAGTCAGTGAGCGAGGAAGCGGAAGAGCGCCCAATACGC
AAACCGCCTCTCCCCGCGCGTTGGCCGATTCATTAATGCAGCTGGCACGACAGGTTTCCCGACTGGAAAG
CGGGCAGTGAGCGCAACGCAATTAATGTGAGTTAGCTCACTCATTAGGCACCCCAGGCTTTACACTTTAT
GCTTCCGGCTCGCATGTTGTGTGGAATTGTGAGCGGATAACAATTTCACACAGGAAACAGCTATGACCAT
GATTACGCCAAGCTCTAGCTAGAGGTCGACGGTATACAGACATGATAAGATACATTGATGAGTTTGGACA
AACCACAACTAGAATGCAGTGAAAAAAATGCTTTATTTGTGAAATTTGTGATGCTATTGCTTTATTTGTA
ACCATTATAAGCTGCAATAAACAAGTTGGGGTGGGCGAAGAACTCCAGCATGAGATCCCCGCGCTGGAGG
ATCATCCAGCCGGCGTCCCGGAAAACGATTCCGAAGCCCAACCTTTCATAGAAGGCGGCGGTGGAATCGA
AATCTCGTGATGGCAGGTTGGGCGTCGCTTGGTCGGTCATTTCGAACCCCAGAGTCCCGCTCAGAAGAAC
TCGTCAAGAAGGCGATAGAAGGCGATGCGCTGCGAATCGGGAGCGGCGATACCGTAAAGCACGAGGAAGC
GGTCAGCCCATTCGCCGCCAAGCTCTTCAGCAATATCACGGGTAGCCAACGCTATGTCCTGATAGCGGTC
CGCCACACCCAGCCGGCCACAGTCGATGAATCCAGAAAAGCGGCCATTTTCCACCATGATATTCGGCAAG
CAGGCATCGCCATGGGTCACGACGAGATCCTCGCCGTCGGGCATGCGCGCCTTGAGCCTGGCGAACAGTT
CGGCTGGCGCGAGCCCCTGATGCTCTTCGTCCAGATCATCCTGATCGACAAGACCGGCTTCCATCCGAGT
ACGTGCTCGCTCGATGCGATGTTTCGCTTGGTGGTCGAATGGGCAGGTAGCCGGATCAAGCGTATGCAGC
CGCCGCATTGCATCAGCCATGATGGATACTTTCTCGGCAGGAGCAAGGTGAGATGACAGGAGATCCTGCC
CCGGCACTTCGCCCAATAGCAGCCAGTCCCTTCCCGCTTCAGTGACAACGTCGAGCACAGCTGCGCAAGG
AACGCCCGTCGTGGCCAGTCACGATAGCCGCGCTGCCTCGTCCTGCAGTTCATTCAGGGCACCGGACAGG
TCGGTCTTGACAAAAAGAACCGGGCGCCCCTGCGCTGACAGCCGGAACACGGCGGCATCAGAGCAGCCGA
TTGTCTGTTGTGCCCAGTCATAGCCGAATAGCCTCTCCACCCAAGCGGCCGGAGAACCTGCGTGCAATCC
ATCTTGTTCAATCATGCGAAACGATCCTCATCCTGTCTCTTGATCAGATCCGAAAATGGATATACAAGCT
CCCGGGAGCTTTTTGCAAAAGCCTAGGCCTCCAAAAAAGCCTCCTCACTACTTCTGGAATAGCTCAGAGG
CAGAGGCGGCCTCGGCCTCTGCATAAATAAAAAAAATTAGTCAGCCATGGGGCGGAGAATGGGCGGAACT
GGGCGGAGTTAGGGGCGGGATGGGCGGAGTTAGGGGCGGGACTATGGTTGCTGACTAATTGAGATGCATG
CTTTGCATACTTCTGCCTGCTGGGGAGCCTGGGGACTTTCCACACCTGGTTGCTGACTAATTGAGATGCA
TGCTTTGCATACTTCTGCCTGCTGGGGAGCCTGGGGACTTTCCACACCCTAACTGACACACATTCCACAG
AATTAATTCGCGTTAAATTTTTGTTAAATCAGCTCATTTTTTAACCAATAGGCCGAAATCGGCAAAATCC
CTTATAAATCAAAAGAATAGACCGAGATAGGGT
[37 nt withheld, positions 2904-2940]
AAAGAACGTGGACTCCAACGTCAAAGG
[49 nt withheld, positions 2968-3016]
T
[91 nt withheld, positions 3018-3108]
G
[124 nt withheld, positions 3110-3233]
GGGGATACCCCCTAGAGCCCCAGCTGGTTCTTTCCGCCTCAGAAGCCATAGAGCCCACCGCATCCCCAGC
ATGCCTGCTATTGTCTTCCCAATCCTCCCCCTTGCTGTCCTGCCCCACCCCACCCCCCAGAATAGAATGA
CACCTACTCAGACAATGCGATGCAATTTCCTCATTTTATTAGGAAAGGACAGTGGGAGTGGCACCTTCCA
GGGTCAAGGAAGGCACGGGGGAGGGGCAAACAACAGATGGCTGGCAACTAGAAGGCACAGTCGAGGCTGA
TCAGCGGTTTAAACTTAAGCTTGGTACCGAGCTCGGATCCACTAGTCCAGTGTGGTGGAATTCTGCAGAT
ATCCAGCACAGTGGCGGCCGCTCGAGTCACCGAAGCCTCGCAAACCCTGTCGGACAATACTGAGTGCCGT
GCTCTTCGTCAATACGCCTCAGATACTTCTCAATGTCTTGGTTTAGCTCTTCATATTCTCCCATGGCCTC
AGTATACAATTCGTCGTATACGAGTTCGTACGTTTCATCGTCGTCCAGATCGAGCTCCAGTCCCTGCTCT
TGGATGGTTTCCCCCGGACCGCCCTCCCTCTTCACGATGGCCTTGCCCAGCTCCTTGATGTAGGTCATCC
TGATCTCGTCGAACACGGCCTGGCTCTTCAGGCCGTCCTTGGGCACGGTGCTCAGCAGCAGCAGCACCTT
CATGCACAGGTACTCGTCGTAGCTCACCTGCAGCCTCACGAACTCGCTGCTGATCTTCAGCATCTGCTGG
CACTGGTCGTACATGTAGGGCAGCTGCATCCTCTCCTCGTTGATCACCAGGTCGGGGGCGAAGCACAGCA
TGTTGCCGTTGCTCTGCTTGTAGCTCCTCCAGCCCAGGCTGAAGGCCATCAGGCTCATCCAGCTGTACTG
CAGCAGGGTCATCTGGTCGTCCAGGTGCAGGTTCCTGAAGCCGGGCAGGGCCTTGGCCCACTTCACGGCG
CTCACCACCTGCCTGCCGCCCAGCCTGTTCAGGGTGCTCATCAGCCTGGTGCTGGTGTCGGGCAGGGTGC
TGTCGTAGCCGCTGTACAGCACCTCGGGCTCGATCACCTCCAGCAGGCTGATCAGTCCACTCCCGCCCGA
TCCGCCAGATCCGCCGGATCCGCCGCTTCCGCCCCCCTTCTGGTGGAACAGCAGGGGCTTCACGCTGCCG
GCATTAAACTTAGGCAGCTGGTTGCTGATGATCTCGGCCAGCATCTCGGGGAACTCCACGCTCAGGCTCT
TGTTCACGAAGGTGTAGAAGCAGAACTGGAGCAGGCCGCCCACCATCTCGTGCATGCTGTCCAGCAGCTT
GGTCAGCTGGTAGAACCTCTGCCAGTTCTGGCTGCTGTTCCCCGGACCGCTGTAATTAGCAAAGTTAAAC
CACTCTCGGAAAGAGTCGTCGGGAATGTGGGAGTTGTCATAGAAGCTCCATTCTATTGTTGGCAATCCCA
CCTCCCTCAGTTTGCTATTTTCGTCTGACTGCATTTCGAAGGAGAATTCCCCGCTGAAAGCAGACTCAGA
CAGGAACAGACTGTCCTTGTTGCTATGGAACTTATGTCTGAAAGCGCAAAGCTGTGCAAGAGCATCATGC
TGTTCATCTGTCAAGGTGTCAATCTTAGTATTCTCCTGCATCTTCTTCTTGGCATAGCGCTCTTTAGCTT
CATACATGCTAGCCAGCTTGGGTCTCCCTATAGTGAGTCGTATTAATTTCGATAAGCCAGTAAGCAGTGG
GTTCTCTAGTTAGCCAGAGAGCTCTGCTTATATAGACCTCCCACCGTACACGCCTACCGCCCATTTGCGT
CAATGGGGCGGAGTTGTTACGACATTTTGGAAAGTCCCGTTGATTTTGGTGCCAAAACAAACTCCCATTG
ACGTCAATGGGGTGGAGACTTGGAAATCCCCGTGAGTCAAACCGCTATCCACGCCCATTGATGTACTGCC
AAAACCGCATCACCATGGTAATAGCGATGACTAATACGTAGATGTACTGCCAAGTAGGAAAGTCCCATAA
GGTCATGTACTGGGCATAATGCCAGGCGGGCCATTTACCGTCATTGACGTCAATAGGGGGCGTACTTGGC
ATATGATACACTTGATGTACTGCCAAGTGGGCAGTTTACCGTAAATACTCCACCCATTGACGTCAATGGA
AAGTCCCTATTGGCGTTACTATGGGAACATACGTCATTATTGACGTCAATGGGCGGGGGTCGTTGGGCGG
TCAGCCAGGCGGGCCATTTACCGTAAGTTATGTAACGCGGAACTCCATATATGGGCTATGAACTAATGAC
CCCGTAATTGATTACTATTAATAACTAGTCAATAATCAATGTCAACGCGTATATCTGGCCCGTACATCGC
GAAGCAGCGCAAAACGCCTAACCCTAAGCAGATTCTTCATGCAATTGTCGGTCAAGCCTTGCCTTGTTGT
AGCTTAAATTTTGCTCGCGCACTACTCAGCGACCTCCAACACACAAGCAGGGAGCAGATACTGGCTTAAC
TATGCGGCATCAGAGCAGATTGTACTGAGAGTGCACCATAGGGGATCGGGAGATCTCCCGATCCGTCGAC
GTCAGGTGGCACTTTTCGGGGAAATGTGCGCGGAACCCCTATTTGTTTATTTTTCTAAATAAATTCAAAT
ATGTATCCGCTCATGAGACAATAACCCTGATAAATGCTTCAATAATATTGAAAAAGGAAGAGTATGAGTA
TTCAACATTTCCGTGTCGCCCTTATTCCCTTTTTTGCGGCATTTTGCCTTCCTGTTTTTGCTCACCCAGA
AACGCTGGTGAAAGTAAAAGATGCTGAAGATCAGTTGGGTGCACGAGTGGGTTACATCGAACTGGATCTC
AACAGCGGTAAGATCCTTGAGAGTTTTCGCCCCGAAGAACGTTTTCCAATGATGAGCACTTTTAAAGTTC
TGCTATGTGGCGCGGTATTATCCCGTATTGACGCCGGGCAAGAGCAACTCGGTCGCCGCATACACTATTC
TCAGAATGACTTGGTTGAGTACTCACCAGTCACAGAAAAGCATCTTACGGATGGCATGACAGTAAGAGAA
TTATGCAGTGCTGCCATAACCATGAGTGATAACACTGCGGCCAACTTACTTCTGACAACGATCGGAGGAC
CGAAGGAGCTAACCGCTTTTTTGCACAACATGGGGGATCATGTAACTCGCCTTGATCGTTGGGAACCGGA
GCTGAATGAAGCCATACCAAACGACGAGCGTGACACCACGATGCCTGTAGCAATGGCAACAACGTTGCGC
AAACTATTAACTGGCGAACTACTTACTCTAGCTTCCCGGCAACAATTAATAGACTGGATGGAGGCGGATA
AAGTTGCAGGACCACTTCTGCGCTCGGCCCTTCCGGCTGGCTGGTTTATTGCTGATAAATCTGGAGCCGG
TGAGCGTGGGTCTCGCGGTATCATTGCAGCACTGGGGCCAGATGGTAAGCCCTCCCGT
