Features (pLannotate 1.2.2; 21 found; start..end, strand, type, name):
    247..264     -  promoter       AmpR promoter (fragment): bla
    305..1165    -  CDS            AmpR: β-lactamase; bla; confers resistance to ampicillin, carbenicillin, and related antibiotics
   1166..1270    -  promoter       AmpR promoter: bla
   1297..1725    +  rep_origin     f1 ori (sequence partly withheld): f1 bacteriophage origin of replication; arrow indicates direction of (+) strand synthesis
   1764..2143    +  enhancer       CMV enhancer: human cytomegalovirus immediate early enhancer
   2144..2344    +  promoter       CMV promoter: human cytomegalovirus (CMV) immediate early promoter
   2346..2376    +  LTR            5' LTR (truncated) (fragment): truncated 5' long terminal repeat (LTR) from HIV-1
   2392..2410    +  promoter       T7 promoter: promoter for bacteriophage T7 RNA polymerase
   2491..2553    +  sig_peptide    Igκ leader: leader sequence from mouse immunoglobulin κ light chain
   2560..2739    +  CDS            torA (fragment): TORA_ECOLI - Experimental evidence at protein level: Swiss-Prot protein existence level 1. Reduces trimethylamine-N-oxide (TMAO) into trimethylamine; an anaerobic reaction coupled to energy-yielding reactions. From Escherichia coli (strain K12).
   2743..2765    +  CDS            Xpress™ tag (fragment): Xpress™ epitope tag, including an enterokinase recognition and cleavage site
   2839..3561    +  CDS            cEGFP: cEGFP is a basic (constitutively fluorescent) green fluorescent protein published in 2008, derived from Aequorea victoria.
   3649..3795    +  CDS            PDGFRβ TM domain: transmembrane domain from platelet derived growth factor receptor beta
   3823..3934    +  polyA_signal   bGH poly(A) signal: bovine growth hormone polyadenylation signal
   4051..4069    +  promoter       SV40 promoter (fragment): SV40 enhancer and early promoter
   4179..4767    -  rep_origin     ori: high-copy-number ColE1/pMB1/pBR322/pUC origin of replication
   4989..5005    +  polyA_signal   bGH poly(A) signal (fragment): bovine growth hormone polyadenylation signal
   5096..5143    -  polyA_signal   HSV TK poly(A) signal: herpes simplex virus thymidine kinase polyadenylation signal (Cole and Stacy, 1985)
   5202..5354    -  CDS            ble (fragment): BLE_KLEPN - Experimental evidence at protein level: Swiss-Prot protein existence level 1. Binding protein with a strong affinity to the bleomycin family of antibiotics. Binds to CL990; an antimitotic-antibiotic compound. From Klebsiella pneumoniae.
   5375..6169    -  CDS            NeoR/KanR: aminoglycoside phosphotransferase from Tn5; aph(3')-II (or nptII); confers resistance to neomycin, kanamycin, and G418 (Geneticin®)
   6204..245     -  promoter       SV40 promoter (across the origin): SV40 enhancer and early promoter
>Addgene plasmid #248027 | pDisplay-hpGRISZ | addgene full sequence | sequence record 498740 | Addgene NGS Result
GAGAATGGGCGGAACTGGGCGGAGTTAGGGGCGGGATGGGCGGAGTTAGGGGCGGGACTATGGTTGCTGA
CTAATTGAGATGCTTGCTTTGCATACTTCTGCCTGCTGGGGAGCCTGGGGACTTTCCACACCTGGTTGCT
GACTAATTGAGATGCTTGCTTTGCATACTTCTGCCTGCTGGGGAGCCTGGGGACTTTCCACACCCTAACT
GACACACATTCCACAGCTGGTTCTTTCCGCCTCAGGACTCTTCCTTTTTCAATAAATCAATCTAAAGTAT
ATATGAGTAAACTTGGTCTGACAGTTACCAATGCTTAATCAGTGAGGCACCTATCTCAGCGATCTGTCTA
TTTCGTTCATCCATAGTTGCCTGACTCCCCGTCGTGTAGATAACTACGATACGGGAGGGCTTACCATCTG
GCCCCAGTGCTGCAATGATACCGCGAGACCCACGCTCACCGGCTCCAGATTTATCAGCAATAAACCAGCC
AGCCGGAAGGGCCGAGCGCAGAAGTGGTCCTGCAACTTTATCCGCCTCCATCCAGTCTATTAATTGTTGC
CGGGAAGCTAGAGTAAGTAGTTCGCCAGTTAATAGTTTGCGCAACGTTGTTGCCATTGCTACAGGCATCG
TGGTGTCACGCTCGTCGTTTGGTATGGCTTCATTCAGCTCCGGTTCCCAACGATCAAGGCGAGTTACATG
ATCCCCCATGTTGTGCAAAAAAGCGGTTAGCTCCTTCGGTCCTCCGATCGTTGTCAGAAGTAAGTTGGCC
GCAGTGTTATCACTCATGGTTATGGCAGCACTGCATAATTCTCTTACTGTCATGCCATCCGTAAGATGCT
TTTCTGTGACTGGTGAGTACTCAACCAAGTCATTCTGAGAATAGTGTATGCGGCGACCGAGTTGCTCTTG
CCCGGCGTCAATACGGGATAATACCGCGCCACATAGCAGAACTTTAAAAGTGCTCATCATTGGAAAACGT
TCTTCGGGGCGAAAACTCTCAAGGATCTTACCGCTGTTGAGATCCAGTTCGATGTAACCCACTCGTGCAC
CCAACTGATCTTCAGCATCTTTTACTTTCACCAGCGTTTCTGGGTGAGCAAAAACAGGAAGGCAAAATGC
CGCAAAAAAGGGAATAAGGGCGACACGGAAATGTTGAATACTCATACTCTTCCTTTTTCAATATTATTGA
AGCATTTATCAGGGTTATTGTCTCATGAGCGGATACATATTTGAATGTATTTAGAAAAATAAACAAATAG
GGGTTCCGCGCACATTTCCCCGAAAAGTGCCACCTG
[124 nt withheld, positions 1297-1420]
C
[91 nt withheld, positions 1422-1512]
A
[49 nt withheld, positions 1514-1562]
CCTTTGACGTTGGAGTCCACGTTCTTT
[37 nt withheld, positions 1590-1626]
ACCCTATCTCGGTCTATTCTTTTGATTTATAAGGGATTTTGCCGATTTCGGCCTATTGGTTAAAAAATGA
GCTGATTTAACAAAAATTTAACGCGAATTTTAACAAAATATTAACGCTTACAATTTACGCGCGCGTTGAC
ATTGATTATTGACTAGTTATTAATAGTAATCAATTACGGGGTCATTAGTTCATAGCCCATATATGGAGTT
CCGCGTTACATAACTTACGGTAAATGGCCCGCCTGGCTGACCGCCCAACGACCCCCGCCCATTGACGTCA
ATAATGACGTATGTTCCCATAGTAACGCCAATAGGGACTTTCCATTGACGTCAATGGGTGGAGTATTTAC
GGTAAACTGCCCACTTGGCAGTACATCAAGTGTATCATATGCCAAGTACGCCCCCTATTGACGTCAATGA
CGGTAAATGGCCCGCCTGGCATTATGCCCAGTACATGACCTTATGGGACTTTCCTACTTGGCAGTACATC
TACGTATTAGTCATCGCTATTACCATGGTGATGCGGTTTTGGCAGTACATCAATGGGCGTGGATAGCGGT
TTGACTCACGGGGATTTCCAAGTCTCCACCCCATTGACGTCAATGGGAGTTTGTTTTGGCACCAAAATCA
ACGGGACTTTCCAAAATGTCGTAACAACTCCGCCCCATTGACGCAAATGGGCGGTAGGCGTGTACGGTGG
GAGGTCTATATAAGCAGAACTCTCTGGCTAACTAGAGAACCCACTGCTTACTGGCTTATCGAAATTAATA
CGACTCACTATAGGGAGACCCAAGCTTGGTACCGAACTCGGATCCACTAGTAACGGCCGCCAGTGTGCTG
GAATTCGGCTTGGGGATATCCACCATGGAGACAGACACACTCCTGCTATGGGTACTGCTGCTCTGGGTTC
CAGGTTCCACTGGTGACAGATCTATGAACAATAACGATCTCTTTCAGGCATCACGTCGGCGTTTTCTGGC
ACAACTCGGCAGCTTAACCGACGCCGGGACGCTGGGGCCGTCATTGTTAACGCCGCGACGTGCGACTGCG
GCGCAAGCGGCGACTGACGCTTCTAGAGGTATGGCTGGCGTGACTGGTGGACAGCAAATGGGTCGGGATC
TGTACGACGATGATGATAATGATCTCGCCACTCTCGAGTTGGTAGACGCTAAGAGAAAACACCCAGTACA
TGGTGTTGAATTAACAGATTATGTTTATATCAAGGCCGACAAGCGGAGGAATGGCATCAAGGCGAACTTC
CTGATCCGCCACAACGTGGAGGACGGCAGCGTGCAGCTCGCCGACCACTACCAGCGGAACACCCCCATCG
GCGACGGCCCCGTGCTGCTGCCCGACAACCACTACCTGATGTACCAGACCGTGCTGAGCAAAGACCCCAA
CGAGAAGCGAGATCACATGGTCCTGCTGGAGTACGTGACCGCCGCCGGGATTACTCTCGGCGGTAGTGGG
GGGCAAAGGGTGGACGGTGGATCCGGTGGCACCGGGGTGAGCAGGGGCGAGGAGCTGTTCACCGGGGTGG
TGCCCATCCTGGTCGTACTGGACGGCGTCGTTAACGGCCACAAGTTCCGCGTGAGGGGCGAAGGTGAGGG
CGATGCCACCAACGGCAAGCTGACCTTGAAGTTCATCTGCACTACCGGCATGCTGCCAGTGCCCTGGCCC
ACCCTCGTGACCACCTTTACCTACGGCGTGCAGTGCTTCGCCCGGTACCCCGACCACATGAAGCAGCACG
ACTTCTTCAAGTCCGCGATGCCCGAAGGCTACATCCAGGAGCGCAACATCTTCTTCAAGGACGACGGCAC
CTACAAGACCCGCGCCGAGGTGAAGTTCGAGGGCGACACCCTGGTGAACCGCATCGAGCTGAAGGGCGTC
GACTTCAAGGAGGATGGCAACATCCTGGGGCACAAGCTGGAGTTCGAGTTTGCTAAAGGTGAGCATCCAG
TACATGGAGCAAAGCTGACTGACGTCGACGAACAAAAACTCATCTCAGAAGAGGATCTGAATGCTGTGGG
CCAGGACACGCAGGAGGTCATCGTGGTGCCACACTCCTTGCCCTTTAAGGTGGTGGTGATCTCAGCCATC
CTGGCCCTGGTGGTGCTCACCATCATCTCCCTTATCATCCTCATCATGCTTTGGCAGAAGAAGCCACGTT
AGGCGGCCGCTCGAGATCAGCCTCGACTGTGCCTTCTAGTTGCCAGCCATCTGTTGTTTGCCCCTCCCCC
GTGCCTTCCTTGACCCTGGAAGGTGCCACTCCCACTGTCCTTTCCTAATAAAATGAGGAAATTGCATCGC
ATTGTCTGAGTAGGTGTCATTCTATTCTGGGGGGTGGGGTGGGGCAGGACAGCAAGGGGGAGGATTGGGA
AGACAATAGCAGGCGTGCTGGGGATGCGGTGGGCTCTATGGCTTCTGAGGCGGAAAGAACCAGTGGCGGT
AATACGGTTATCCACAGAATCAGGGGATAACGCAGGAAAGAACATGTGAGCAAAAGGCCAGCAAAAGGCC
AGGAACCGTAAAAAGGCCGCGTTGCTGGCGTTTTTCCATAGGCTCCGCCCCCCTGACGAGCATCACAAAA
ATCGACGCTCAAGTCAGAGGTGGCGAAACCCGACAGGACTATAAAGATACCAGGCGTTTCCCCCTGGAAG
CTCCCTCGTGCGCTCTCCTGTTCCGACCCTGCCGCTTACCGGATACCTGTCCGCCTTTCTCCCTTCGGGA
AGCGTGGCGCTTTCTCATAGCTCACGCTGTAGGTATCTCAGTTCGGTGTAGGTCGTTCGCTCCAAGCTGG
GCTGTGTGCACGAACCCCCCGTTCAGCCCGACCGCTGCGCCTTATCCGGTAACTATCGTCTTGAGTCCAA
CCCGGTAAGACACGACTTATCGCCACTGGCAGCAGCCACTGGTAACAGGATTAGCAGAGCGAGGTATGTA
GGCGGTGCTACAGAGTTCTTGAAGTGGTGGCCTAACTACGGCTACACTAGAAGAACAGTATTTGGTATCT
GCGCTCTGCTGAAGCCAGTTACCTTCGGAAAAAGAGTTGGTAGCTCTTGATCCGGCAAACAAACCACCGC
TGGTAGCGGTGGTTTTTTTGTTTGCAAGCAGCAGATTACGCGCAGAAAAAAAGGATCTCAAGAAGATCCT
TTGATCTTTTCTACGGGGTCTGACGCTCAGTGGAACGAAAACTCACGTTAAGGGATTTTGGTCATGAGAT
TATCAAAAAGGATCTTCACCTAGATCCTTTTAAATTAAAAATGAAGTTTTAAATCAATCTAAAGTATATA
TGAGTAACCTGAGGCTATGGCAGGGCCTGCCGCCCCGACGTTGGCTGCGAGCCCTGGGCCTTCACCCGAA
CTTGGGGGGTGGGGTGGGGAAAAGGAAGAAACGCGGGCGTATTGGCCCCAATGGGGTCTCGGTGGGGTAT
CGACAGAGTGCCAGCCCTGGGACCGAACCCCGCGTTTATGAACAAACGACCCAACACCGTGCGTTTTATT
CTGTCTTTTTATTGCCGTCATAGCGCGGGTTCCTTCCGGTATTGTCTCCTTCCGTGTTTCAGTTAGCCTC
CCCCTAGGGTGGGCGAAGAACTCCAGCATGAGATCCCCGCGCTGGAGGATCATCCAGCCGGCGTCCCGGA
AAACGATTCCGAAGCCCAACCTTTCATAGAAGGCGGCGGTGGAATCGAAATCTCGTGATGGCAGGTTGGG
CGTCGCTTGGTCGGTCATTTCGAACCCCAGAGTCCCGCTCAGAAGAACTCGTCAAGAAGGCGATAGAAGG
CGATGCGCTGCGAATCGGGAGCGGCGATACCGTAAAGCACGAGGAAGCGGTCAGCCCATTCGCCGCCAAG
CTCTTCAGCAATATCACGGGTAGCCAACGCTATGTCCTGATAGCGGTCCGCCACACCCAGCCGGCCACAG
TCGATGAATCCAGAAAAGCGGCCATTTTCCACCATGATATTCGGCAAGCAGGCATCGCCATGGGTCACGA
CGAGATCCTCGCCGTCGGGCTTGCTCGCCTTGAGCCTGGCGAACAGTTCGGCTGGCGCGAGCCCCTGATG
CTCTTCGTCCAGATCATCCTGATCGACAAGACCGGCTTCCATCCGAGTACGTGCTCGCTCGATGCGATGT
TTCGCTTGGTGGTCGAATGGGCAGGTAGCCGGATCAAGCGTATGCAGCCGCCGCATTGCATCAGCCATGA
TGGATACTTTCTCGGCAGGAGCAAGGTGAGATGACAGGAGATCCTGCCCCGGCACTTCGCCCAATAGCAG
CCAGTCCCTTCCCGCTTCAGTGACAACGTCGAGCACAGCTGCGCAAGGAACGCCCGTCGTGGCCAGCCAC
GATAGCCGCGCTGCCTCGTCTTGCAGTTCATTCAGGGCACCGGACAGGTCGGTCTTGACAAAAAGAACCG
GGCGCCCCTGCGCTGACAGCCGGAACACGGCGGCATCAGAGCAGCCGATTGTCTGTTGTGCCCAGTCATA
GCCGAATAGCCTCTCCACCCAAGCGGCCGGAGAACCTGCGTGCAATCCATCTTGTTCAATCATGCGAAAC
GATCCTCATCCTGTCTCTTGATCGATCTTTGCAAAAGCCTAGGCCTCCAAAAAAGCCTCCTCACTACTTC
TGGAATAGCTCAGAGGCCGGGCCTCGGCCTCTGCATAAATAAAAAAAATTAGTCAGCCATGGGGCG
